>Addgene plasmid #203683 | PJEBAN4 | addgene full sequence | sequence record 407097 | Addgene NGS Result
TAAACTTGGTCTGACAGTTACCAATGCTTAATCAGTGAGGCACCTATCTCAGCGATCTGTCTATTTCGTT
CATCCATAGTTGCCTGACTCCCCGTCGTGTAGATAACTACGATACGGGAGGGCTTACCATCTGGCCCCAG
TGCTGCAATGATACCGCGAGACCCACGCTCACCGGCTCCAGATTTATCAGCAATAAACCAGCCAGCCGGA
AGGGCCGAGCGCAGAAGTGGTCAATTCTATTTAATCACTTTGACTAGCAAATACTAACAACAAGACACAC
ACACCAAAAATCAAAAATTCACTACTTTTAGTTAAAAACCACGTAACCACAAGAACTAATCCAATCCATG
TAATCGGGTTCTTCAAATATTTCTCCAAGATTTTCCTCCTCTAATATGCTCAACTTAAATGACCTATTCA
ATAAATCTATTATGCTGCTAAATAGTTTATAGGACAAATAAGTATACTCTAATGACCTATAAAAGATAGA
AAATTAAAAAATCAAGTGTTCGCTTCGCTCTCACTGCCCCTCGACGTTTTAGTAGCCTTTCCCTCACTTC
GTTCAGTCCAAGCCAACTAAAAGTTTTCGGGCTACTCTCTCCTTCTCCCCCTAATAATTAATTAAAATCT
TACTCTGTATATTTCTGCTAATCATTCGCTAAACAGCAAAGAAAAAACAAACACGTATCATAGATATAAA
TGTAATGGCATAGTGCGGGTTTTATTTTCAGCCTGTATCATAGCTAAACAAATCGAGTTGTGTGTCCGTT
TTAGGGCGTTCTGCTAGCTTGTTTAAAGTCTCTTGAATGAATGTATGCTCTAAGTCAAAAGAATTTGTCA
GCGCCTTTATATAGCTTTCTTTTTCTTCTTTTTTTACTTTAATGATCGATAGCAACAATGATTTAACACT
AGCAAGTTGAATGCCACCATTTCTTCCTGGTTTAATCTTAAAGAAAATTTCCTGATTCGCCTTCAGTACC
TTCAGCAATTTATCTAATGTCCGTTCAGGAATGCCTAGCACTTCTCTAATCTCTTTTTTGGTCGTCACTA
AATAAGGCTTGTATACATCGCTTTTTTCGCTAATATAAGCCATTAAATCTTCTTTCCATTCTGACAAATG
AACACGTTGACGTTCGCTTCTTTTTTTCTTGAATTTAAACCACCCTTGACGGACAAATAAATCTTTACTG
GTTAAATCACTTGATACCCAAGCTTTGCAAAGAATGGTAATGTATTCCCTATTAGCCCCTTGATAGTTTT
CTGAATAGGCACTTCTAACAATTTTGATTACTTCTTTTTCTTCTAAGGGTTGATCTAATCGATTATTAAA
CTCAAACATATTATATTCGCACGTTTCGATTGAATAGCCTGAACTAAAGTAGGCTAAAGAGAGGGTAAAC
ATGACGTTATTACGCCCTATTAAACCCTTTTCTCCTGAAAATTTCGTTTCGTGCAATAAGAGATTAAACC
AGGGTTCATCTACTTGTTTTTTGCCTTCTGTACCGCTTAAAACCGTTAGACTTGAACGAGTAAAGCCCTT
ATTATCTGTTTGTTTGAAAGACCAATCTTGCCATTCTTTGAAAGAATAACGGTAATTAGGATCAAAAAAT
TCTACATTGTCCGTTCTTGGTATGCGAGCAATACCAAAATGATTACACGTTAGATCAACTGGCAAAGACT
TTCCAAAATATTCTCGGATATTTTGCGAAATTATTTTGGCTGCTTTGACAGATTTAAATTCTGATTTTGA
AGTCACATAGACTGGCGTTTCTAAAACAAAATATGCTTGATAACCTTTATCAGATTTGATAATCATAGTA
GGCATAAAACCTAAATCAATAGCGGTTGTTAAAATATCGCTTGCTGAAATAGTTTCTTTTGCCGTGTGAA
TATCAAAATCAATAAAGAAGGTATTGATTTGTCTTAAATTGTTTTCAGAATGTCCTTTCGTGTATGAACG
GTTTTCGTCTGCATACGTTCCATAACGATAAACGTTGGGTGTCCAATGTGTAAATGTATCTTGATTTTCT
TGAATCGCTTCCTCGGAAGTCAGAACAACACCACGACCGCCAATCATGCTTGATTTTGAGCGATACGCAA
AAATAGCCCCTTTGCTTTTACCTGGCTTGGTAGTGATTGAGCGAATTTTACTATTTTTAAATTTGTACTT
TAACAAGCCGTCATGAAGCACAGTTTCTACAACAAAAGGGATATTCATTCAGCTGTTCTCCTTTCCTATA
AATCCTATAAAATAGGTTGTTTAATTAACTTGGTTTGCTTTTTCATTCAACTGTTTCAATATTGCATGTT
TTGAAAAAGATTTTTTTCCTTTATAAGTCAATTTTTTTCCACTAATCGAATAAATTATTTTGTTATTTTC
TATTAACTTATATATATAATCTTCCCCCTCCGAAGAAAAATACTTATCTGATTTTGTTTCTAAGTAGATA
TTTCTCTTTTCTAACTCTTTCTTAAACGTTTCTAGTGTATAGATATTTGCTAATTTTCTTATCTCCAATA
AACTATTTTTTATATAAGTTTTACATTCATCATGATTCATACAAACTCCACCTTCTATAAATGAATACAA
AAAAAGCAATCAAACGATTTCCGATTGATTGCTTAACAATTCTTAAATTCAGTAGCTTAGATACTTGAAA
ACTCTCTGATTTCCCTATATAATGATAGTACGGTTATATACCGTCTTCAAACAAAGTTAATTAAATAACT
TCTTACGAGGGAAGAGTTCATCTGACTAACTGATAAGCGTTGGTTTGGCAATCTTATCGGGCTATGCATT
TATAAAATGTCGTCAAACATTTTATAAATGTGTCATGGCTCTTTTTTCGTTTCTATTCAGTTCGTTGTTT
CGTTATATCTAGTATACCGCTTTTAAAAAAAATAAGCAACGATTTCGTGCATTATTCACACGAAGTCATT
GCTTTTTTCTTCTTCCATTTCTAAATCCAATGTTACTTGTTCTGATTCTGTTTCTGGTTCTGGTTCTGTT
GGCTCATTTGGGATTAAATCCACTACTAGCGTTGAGTTAGTTAACTTTGCAATTTGTTCTAGTGTTTTTA
TGGTTGGATCTGATTTTCCTGATTCTATTCGTGAATAATTTGATCTACTCATTTCTAATTCTTGGGAGAA
TTTTTCTTTTGATTTGCCCAAATTCCCCGTAGGCGCTAGGGACCTCTTTAGCTTCTTGGAAGCTGTCAGT
AGTATATCTAATAATTTATCTCCATTCCCTTTAGTAACGTGTAACTTTCCAAATTTAAAAAAGCGACTCA
TAGAATTATTTCCTCCCGTTAAATAATAGATAACTATTAAAAATAGACAATACTTGCTCATAAGTAATGG
TACTTAAATTGTTTACTTTGGCGTGTTTCATTGCTTGATGAAACTGATTTTTAGTAAACAGTTGACGATA
TTCTCGATTGACCCATTTTGAAACAAAGTACGTATATAGCTTCCAATATTTATCTGGAACATCTGTGGTA
TGGCGGGTAAGTTTTATTAAGACACTGTTTACTTTTGGTTTAGGATGAAAGCATTCCGCTGGCAGCTTAA
GCAATTGCTGAATCGAGACTTGAGTGTGCAAGAGCAACCCTAGTGTTCGGTGAATATCCAAGGTACGCTT
GTAGAATCCTTCTTCAACAATCAGATAGATGTCAGACGCATGGCTTTCAAAAACCACTTTTTTAATAATT
TGTGTGCTTAAATGGTAAGGAATACTCCCAACAATTTTATACCTCTGTTTGTTAGGGAATTGAAACTGTA
GAATATCTTGGTGAATTAAAGTGACACGAATGTTCAGTTTTAATTTTTCTGACGATAAGTTGAATAGATG
ACTGTCTAATTCAATAGACGTTACCTGTTTACTTATTTTAGCCAGTTTCGTCGTTAAATGCCCTTTACCT
GTTCCAATTTCGTAAACGGTATCGGTTTCTTTTAAATTCAATTGTTTTATTATTTGGTTGAGTACTTTTT
CACTCGTTAAAAAGTTTTGAGAATATTTTATATTTTTGTTCATGTAATTACTCCTGAAGTGATTACATCT
GTAAATAAATACAGAAGTTAAACGATTTGTTTGTAATTTTAGTTATCTGTTTAAAAAGTCATAAGATTAG
TCACTGGTAGGAATTAATCTAACGTATTTATTTATCTGCGTAATCACTGTTTTTAGTCTGTTTCAAAACA
GTAGATGTTTTATCTACATTACGCATTTGGAATACCAACATGACGAATCCCTCCTTCTTAATTACAAATT
TTTAGCATCTAATTTAACTTCAATTCCTATTATACACAAAATTTTAAGATACTGCACTATCAACACACTC
TTAAGTTTGCTTCGGGGGATCTTTTCCGCTGCATAACCCTGCTTCGGGGTCATTATAGCGATTTTTTCGG
TATATCCATCCTTTTTCGCACGATATACAGGATTTTGCCAAAGGGTTCGTGTAGACTTTCCTTGGTGTAT
CCAACGGCGTCAGCCGGGCAGGATAGGTGAAGTAGGCCCACCCGCGAGCGGGTGTTCCTTCTTCACTGTC
CCTTATTCGCACCTGGCGGTGCTCAACGGGAATCCTGCTCTGCGAGGCTGGCCGGCTACCGCCGGCGTAA
CAGATGAGGGCAAGCGGATGGCTGATGAAACCAAGCCAACCAGGAAGGGCAGCCCACCTATCAAGGTGTA
CTGCCTTCCAGACGAACGAAGAGCGATTGAGGAAAAGGCGGCGGCGGCCGGCATGAGCCTGTCGGCCTAC
CTGCTGGCCGTCGGCCAGGGCTACAAAATCACGGGCGTCGTGGACTATGAGCACGTCCGCGAGCTGGCCC
GCATCAATGGCGACCTGGGCCGCCTGGGCGGCCTGCTGAAACTCTGGCTCACCGACGACCCGCGCACGGC
GCGGTTCGGTGATGCCACGATCCTCGCCCTGCTGGCGAAGATCGAAGAGAAGCAGGACGAGCTTGGCAAG
GTCATGATGGGCGTGGTCCGCCCGAGGGCAGAGCCATGACTTTTTTAGCCGCTAAAACGGCCGGGGGGTG
CGCGTGATTGCCAAGCACGTCCCCATGCGCTCCATCAAGAAGAGCGACTTCGCGGAGCTGGTGAAGTACA
TCACCGACGAGCAAGGCAAGACCGATCCCCTATGCGGTGTGAAATACCGCACAGATGCGTAAGGAGAAAA
TACCGCATCAGGCGCCATTCGCCATTCAGGCTGCGCAACTGTTGGGAAGGGCGATCGGTGCGGGCCTCTT
CGCTATTACGCCAGCTGGCGAAAGGGGGATGTGCTGCAAGGCGATTAAGTTGGGTAACGCCAGGGTTTTC
CCAGTCACGACGTTGTAAAACGACGGCCAGTGCCAAGCTTGCATGCCTGCAGTTAGTTGGCCTTCTCGGG
CAGGTCGCTGTACCGGGCCACGCTGGCCTCGTACAGCTCGAAGTACTCGTCCTTCTTCTTCCGCAGCATC
TGGAGCCGGATGTCGGTGAAGTGGAAGCCGGGCATGGTCAGGGCGCGCACGGCCTTCTTGCTCCGGTAGC
TGGTGTAGTGGTGGCAGATCAGGTGCCGGTCGCCCACCTTCAGGGCCATCACGTTCCGGCCGCACAGCAC
GCCGTTCTCGGGGTACACCACCTCGGTGCTGGGCTCCCAGCCGCCGCTCTTGTTCTTCATCACGGGGCCG
TCGGCGGGGAAGTTGGTGCCGTGCACCTTCACCTTGTAGATCAGGCAGTTGCCCTCCAGGCTGGTGTCCT
GGTGGGCGGTCAGGATGCCGCCGTCCTCGTAGGTGGTGGTTCTCTCCCAGGTGAAGCCCTCGGGGAAGCT
CTGCTTGAAGAAGTCGGGGATCTCGGCGGTGTGGTGCACGAAGGTCCTGCTGCCGTACTCGCAGCAGGGG
GCCAGGATGTCGAAGGCGAAGGGCAGGGGGGCGCCCTCGGTCACGTGGATTCTCATGCTCTGGGTGCCGG
CGAAGGGGTTGCCGTCGCCCTCGCCCTCGCACTTGAAGTAGTGGCCGTTCACGGTGCCCTCCATGTACAT
CTTGATGCGCATACTCTCCTTCAGCAGGCCGCTCACCATTTTAATAAACCTCCTTTCGGATCCGTTGTAA
ATGAATTTCCACCTTCAGGGTTTTTGAAACCATAAAACCAAAGCAATCCAAGCAAAATAGCTAGGTAGAA
AAAAGTTTTCATTGTAAAAATAGTTGCTGGATGATGCAAAATTAGTTTTATTTTATTCATAAATCCACCT
CTTCATTGTTTCATTAGTGTTACAAATATTAAAAATAAACGTTTAATACTTACTTACTGTAATACATTTG
TCTTTAAATGTCTAATTACATTTTTGTAAGGTTAGAAAAATAAACATATTTTGAACTTGAAAGTAGGTAC
GAGTATAATGAAACAATAGATATAGCAATGTTTTAATGCTAGAAAAGAGGTTGGACTATGATTAATCAAA
AGAAGATTGCAGGAGAAAAGGCTTGTGAATGGATTAAAGATGGAATGGTTGTGGGTCTTGGAACGGGGGG
TACCGAGCTCGAATTCGTAATCATGTCATAGCTGTTTCCTGTGTGAAATTGTTATCCGCTCACAATTCCA
CACAACATACGAGCCGGAAGCATAAAGTGTAAAGCCTGGGGTGCCTAATGAGTGAGCTAACTCACATTAA
TTGCGTTGCGCTCACTGCCCGCTTTCCAGTCGGGAAACCTGTCGTGCCAGCTGCATTAATGAATCGGCCA
ACGCGCGGGGAGAGGCGGTTTGCGTATTGGGCGCTCTTCCGCTTCCTCGCTCACTGACTCGCTGCGCTCG
GTCGTTCGGCTGCGGCGAGCGGTATCAGCTCACTCAAAGGCGGTAATACGGTTATCCACAGAATCAGGGG
ATAACGCAGGAAAGAACATGTGAGCAAAAGGCCAGCAAAAGGCCAGGAACCGTAAAAAGGCCGCGTTGCT
GGCGTTTTTCCATAGGCTCCGCCCCCCTGACGAGCATCACAAAAATCGACGCTCAAGTCAGAGGTGGCGA
AACCCGACAGGACTATAAAGATACCAGGCGTTTCCCCCTGGAAGCTCCCTCGTGCGCTCTCCTGTTCCGA
CCCTGCCGCTTACCGGATACCTGTCCGCCTTTCTCCCTTCGGGAAGCGTGGCGCTTTCTCATAGCTCACG
CTGTAGGTATCTCAGTTCGGTGTAGGTCGTTCGCTCCAAGCTGGGCTGTGTGCACGAACCCCCCGTTCAG
CCCGACCGCTGCGCCTTATCCGGTAACTATCGTCTTGAGTCCAACCCGGTAAGACACGACTTATCGCCAC
TGGCAGCAGCCACTGGTAACAGGATTAGCAGAGCGAGGTATGTAGGCGGTGCTACAGAGTTCTTGAAGTG
GTGGCCTAACTACGGCTACACTAGAAGAACAGTATTTGGTATCTGCGCTCTGCTGAAGCCAGTTACCTTC
GGAAAAAGAGTTGGTAGCTCTTGATCCGGCAAACAAACCACCGCTGGTAGCGGTGGTTTTTTTGTTTGCA
AGCAGCAGATTACGCGCAGAAAAAAAGGATCTCAAGAAGATCCTTTGATCTTTTCTACGGGGTCTGACGC
TCAGTGGAACGAAAACTCACGTTAAGGGATTTTGGTCATGAGATTATCAAAAAGGATCTTCACCTAGATC
CTTTTAAATTAAAAATGAAGTTTTAAATCAATCTAAAGTATATATGAG
Features (pLannotate 1.2.2; 19 found; start..end, strand, type, name):
     19..232     -  CDS            bla(M) (fragment): β-lactamase lacking the signal sequence; bla(M); allows cytosolic expression of β-lactamase
    731..2218    -  CDS            repS: REPS_STRPY - Protein predicted: Swiss-Prot protein existence level 4. Essential for replication. From Streptococcus pyogenes.
   2929..3165    -  CDS            copR (fragment): COPR_STRAG - Protein predicted: Swiss-Prot protein existence level 4. Involved in copy control of plasmid pIP501. From Streptococcus agalactiae.
   3299..4033    -  CDS            erm: ERM_STREE - Experimental evidence at protein level: Swiss-Prot protein existence level 1. This protein produces a dimethylation of the adenine residue at position 2085 in 23S rRNA, resulting in reduced affinity between ribosomes and macrolide-lincosamide-streptogramin B antibiotics. From Streptococcus pneumoniae.
   4161..4241    -  CDS            ermC: LPRM_ENTFL - Protein predicted: Swiss-Prot protein existence level 4. This peptide is involved in the control mechanism of the synthesis of the erythromycin resistance protein. From Enterococcus faecalis (Streptococcus faecalis).
   4496..4605    +  oriT           oriT: incP origin of transfer
   4638..5009    +  CDS            traJ: oriT-recognizing protein; traJ
   5047..5142    +  CDS            traI (fragment): TRAI6_ECOLX - Experimental evidence at protein level: Swiss-Prot protein existence level 1. The initiation process of transfer DNA synthesis requires the interaction of at least three plasmid-specific components (TraH, I, and J) at the transfer origin resulting in the assembly of a specialised nucleoprotein complex - the relaxosome. Site- and strand-specific cleavage at the transfer origin is dependent on TraI and TraJ. From Escherichia coli.
   5141..5192    +  misc_feature   bom (fragment): basis of mobility region from pBR322
   5198..5352    -  CDS            lacZα (fragment): LacZα fragment of β-galactosidase; lacZ fragment
   5355..5372    -  misc_feature   MCS (fragment): pUC18/19 multiple cloning site
   5375..6059    -  CDS            HcRed1 (fragment): far-red fluorescent variant of Heteractis crispa chromoprotein mammalian codon-optimized
   6428..6514    +  CDS            rpiA (fragment): RPIA_LISMC - Protein inferred from homology: Swiss-Prot protein existence level 3. Catalyzes the reversible conversion of ribose-5-phosphate to ribulose 5-phosphate. From Listeria monocytogenes serotype 4b (strain CLIP80459).
   6508..6526    -  misc_feature   MCS (fragment): pUC18/19 multiple cloning site
   6559..6575    -  protein_bind   lac operator: The lac repressor binds to the lac operator to inhibit transcription in E. coli. This inhibition can be relieved by adding lactose or isopropyl-β-D-thiogalactopyranoside (IPTG). lac repressor encoded by lacI
   6583..6613    -  promoter       lac promoter: promoter for the E. coli lac operon
   6628..6649    -  protein_bind   CAP binding site: CAP binding activates transcription in the presence of cAMP. E. coli catabolite activator protein
   6662..6754    -  CDS            lacI (fragment): lac repressor; lacI; The lac repressor binds to the lac operator to inhibit transcription in E. coli. This inhibition can be relieved by adding lactose or isopropyl-β-D-thiogalactopyranoside (IPTG).
   6937..7525    -  rep_origin     ori: high-copy-number ColE1/pMB1/pBR322/pUC origin of replication
