[The description below was written by a language model from this plasmid's Addgene catalogue record and pLannotate feature annotations shown in this document.]
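Description:
PJEBAN4 is a 7.7 kb bacterial expression plasmid built on the pNF8 backbone and designed to label Listeria monocytogenes with the red fluorescent protein HcRed. It is an E. coli/Gram-positive shuttle vector. A high-copy ColE1/pUC-type origin supports propagation in E. coli. The repS replication gene and a copR copy-control fragment, which are related to the streptococcal pIP501-type replicon family, provide replication functions suited to Gram-positive hosts such as Listeria. Selection relies on erythromycin, conferred by an erm 23S rRNA methyltransferase gene that is preceded by its regulatory leader peptide. Only a short remnant of β-lactamase is annotated, so ampicillin resistance is not expected to be functional. An incP oriT with traJ, a traI fragment and a pBR322 bom remnant indicates that the plasmid can be mobilised by conjugation from a donor that supplies the remaining transfer functions.

The payload is the HcRed1 coding sequence, a far-red variant of the Heteractis crispa chromoprotein, annotated as a near-complete fragment of the mammalian codon-optimised version. It sits within a pUC-style lacZα/multiple cloning site region, downstream of and in the same orientation as the lac promoter, operator and CAP site. A stretch of several hundred bases between the reporter and these lac elements is largely unannotated, apart from a short match to the L. monocytogenes rpiA gene. This suggests that Listeria-derived sequence lies upstream of HcRed and may supply the promoter, but the record does not name the promoter that drives expression in Listeria. According to the record, the plasmid belongs to a multi-colour fluorescence labelling system that lets differently tagged L. monocytogenes strains be distinguished in co-invasion studies.
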