Addgene plasmid #203683: PJEBAN4
Purpose: Expresses red fluorescent marker HcRed in Listeria monocytogenes
Depositing lab: Tine Rask Licht. Depositing organization: Danmarks Tekniske Universitet. Publication: Construction of a multiple fluorescence labelling system for use in co-invasion studies of Listeria monocytogenes. Andersen JB, Roldgaard BB, Lindner AB, Christensen BB, Licht TR. BMC Microbiol. 2006 Oct 3;6:86. doi: 10.1186/1471-2180-6-86. PubMed 17014739.
Backbone
  Vector backbone: pNF8
  Vector type: Bacterial Expression
Growth in bacteria
  Bacterial resistance: Erythromycin, 150 μg/mL
  Growth temperature: 37°C
  Growth strain: DH5alpha
  Copy number: Unknown
Gene/Insert
  Gene/Insert name: HcRed
Terms and licenses: Academic/Nonprofit Terms; Industry Terms: Not Available to Industry
How to cite: PJEBAN4 was a gift from Tine Rask Licht (Addgene plasmid # 203683 ; http://n2t.net/addgene:203683 ; RRID:Addgene_203683)
